>Addgene plasmid #160261 | 25 pCOLI_S_NoTag | depositor full sequence | sequence record 310344 | 25 pCOLI_S_NoTag sequence 2315 bps
CTCCCTCTTGCGCTCTCCTGTTCCGACCCTGCCGTTTACCGGATACCTGTTCCGCCTTTCTCCCTTACGG
GAAGTGTGGCGCTTTCTCATAGCTCACACACTGGTATCTCGGCTCGGTGTAGGTCGTTCGCTCCAAGCTG
GGCTGTAAGCAAGAACTCCCCGTTCAGCCCGACTGCTGCGCCTTATCCGGTAACTGTTCACTTGAGTCCA
ACCCGGAAAAGCACGGTAAAACGCCACTGGCAGCAGCCATTGGTAACTGGGAGTTCGCAGAGGATTTGTT
TAGCTAAACACGCGGTTGCTCTTGAAGTGTGCGCCAAAGTCCGGCTACACTGGAAGGACAGATTTGGTTG
CTGTGCTCTGCGAAAGCCAGTTACCACGGTTAAGCAGTTCCCCAACTGACTTAACCTTCGATCAAACCAC
CTCCCCAGGTGGTTTTTTCGTTTACAGGGCAAAAGATTACGCGCAGAAAAAAAGGATCTCAAGAAGATCC
TTTGATCTTTTCTACTGAACCGCTCTAGATTTCAGTGCAATTTATCTCTTCAAATGTAGCACCTGAAGTC
AGCCCCATACGATATAAGTTGTAATTCTCATGTTAGTCATGCCCCGCGCCCACCGGAAGGAGCTGACTGG
GTTGAAGGCTCTCAAGGGCATCGGTCGAGATCCCGGTGCCTAATGAGTGAGCTAACTTACATTAATTGCG
TTGCGCTAATACGACTCACTATAGGGAGACCACAACGGTTTCCCTCCGGCTCCGGAAATAATTTTGTTTA
ACTTTAAGAAGGAGACTGGATCCGAATCTAGAGCCTGCAGTCTCGACAAGCTTGTCGAGAAGTACTAGAG
GATGTACAACGCGTGCGCGCTGATCCGGCTGCTAACAAAGCCCGAAAGGAAGCTGAGTTGGCTGCTGCCA
CCGCTGAGCAATAACTAGCATAACCCCTTGGGGCCTCTAAACGGGTCTTGAGGGGTTTTTTGCTGAAACC
TCAGGCATTTGAGAAGCACACGGTCACACTGCTTCCGGTAGTCAATAAACCGGTAAACCAGCAATAGACA
TAAGCGGCTATTTAACGACCCTGCCCTGAACCGACGACCGGGTCATCGTGGCCGGATCTTGCGGCCCCTC
GGCTTGAACGAATTGTTAGACATTATTTGCCGACTACCTTGGTGATCTCGCCTTTCACGTAGTGGACAAA
TTCTTCCAACTGATCTGCGCGCGAGGCCAAGCGATCTTCTTCTTGTCCAAGATAAGCCTGTCTAGCTTCA
AGTATGACGGGCTGATACTGGGCCGGCAGGCGCTCCATTGCCCAGTCGGCAGCGACATCCTTCGGCGCGA
TTTTGCCGGTTACTGCGCTGTACCAAATGCGGGACAACGTAAGCACTACATTTCGCTCATCGCCAGCCCA
GTCGGGCGGCGAGTTCCATAGCGTTAAGGTTTCATTTAGCGCCTCAAATAGATCCTGTTCAGGAACCGGA
TCAAAGAGTTCCTCCGCCGCTGGACCTACCAAGGCAACGCTATGTTCTCTTGCTTTTGTCAGCAAGATAG
CCAGATCAATGTCGATCGTGGCTGGCTCGAAGATACCTGCAAGAATGTCATTGCGCTGCCATTCTCCAAA
TTGCAGTTCGCGCTTAGCTGGATAACGCCACGGAATGATGTCGTCGTGCACAACAATGGTGACTTCTACA
GCGCGGAGAATCTCGCTCTCTCCAGGGGAAGCCGAAGTTTCCAAAAGGTCGTTGATCAAAGCTCGCCGCG
TTGTTTCATCAAGCCTTACGGTCACCGTAACCAGCAAATCAATATCACTGTGTGGCTTCAGGCCGCCATC
CACTGCGGAGCCGTACAAATGTACGGCCAGCAACGTCGGTTCGAGATGGCGCTCGATGACGCCAACTACC
TCTGATAGTTGAGTCGATACTTCGGCGATCACCGCTTCCCTCATACTCTTCCTTTTTCAATATTATTGAA
GCATTTATCAGGGTTATTGTCTCATGAGCGGATACATATTTGAATGTATTTAGAAAAATAAACAAATAGC
TAGCTCACTCGGTCGCTACGCTCCGGGCGTGAGACTGCGGCGGGCGCTGCGGACACATACAAAGTTACCC
ACAGATTCCGTGGATAAGCAGGGGACTAACATGTGAGGCAAAACAGCAGGGCCGCGCCGGTGGCGTTTTT
CCATAGGCTCCGCCCTCCTGCCAGAGTTCACATAAACAGACGCTTTTCCGGTGCATCTGTGGGAGCCGTG
AGGCTCAACCATGAATCTGACAGTACGGGCGAAACCCGACAGGACTTAAAGATCCCCACCGTTTCCGGCG
GGTCG
Features (pLannotate 1.2.2; 9 found; start..end, strand, type, name):
    594..658     -  CDS            TcR (fragment): tetracycline efflux protein; tet; confers resistance to tetracycline
    673..694     -  protein_bind   CAP binding site: CAP binding activates transcription in the presence of cAMP. E. coli catabolite activator protein
    707..725     +  promoter       T7 promoter: promoter for bacteriophage T7 RNA polymerase
    763..785     +  RBS            RBS: efficient ribosome binding site from bacteriophage T7 gene 10 (Olins and Rangwala, 1989)
    868..917     +  CDS            SET1 (fragment): solubility-enhancement tag derived from T7 phage gene 10B
    925..972     +  terminator     T7 terminator: transcription terminator for bacteriophage T7 RNA polymerase
   1143..1934    -  CDS            SmR: aminoglycoside adenylyltransferase (Murphy, 1985); aadA; confers resistance to spectinomycin and streptomycin
   1935..2026    -  promoter       AmpR promoter: bla
   2074..497     -  rep_origin     CloDF13 ori (across the origin): Plasmids containing the CloDF13 (CDF) origin of replication can be propagated in E. coli cells that contain additional plasmids with compatible origins.
