>Addgene plasmid #160261 | 25 pCOLI_S_NoTag | addgene full sequence | sequence record 319358 | Addgene NGS Result
CTCCCTCTTGCGCTCTCCTGTTCCGACCCTGCCGTTTACCGGATACCTGTTCCGCCTTTCTCCCTTACGG
GAAGTGTGGCGCTTTCTCATAGCTCACACACTGGTATCTCGGCTCGGTGTAGGTCGTTCGCTCCAAGCTG
GGCTGTAAGCAAGAACTCCCCGTTCAGCCCGACTGCTGCGCCTTATCCGGTAACTGTTCACTTGAGTCCA
ACCCGGAAAAGCACGGTAAAACGCCACTGGCAGCAGCCATTGGTAACTGGGAGTTCGCAGAGGATTTGTT
TAGCTAAACACGCGGTTGCTCTTGAAGTGTGCGCCAAAGTCCGGCTACACTGGAAGGACAGATTTGGTTG
CTGTGCTCTGCGAAAGCCAGTTACCACGGTTAAGNCAGTTSSSSAACTGNCTTAACCTTCGATCAAACCA
CCTCCCCAGGTGGTTTTTTCGWWTACAGGGCAAAAGATTACGCGCAGAAAAAAAGGATCTCAAGAAGATC
CTTTGATCTTTTCTACTGAACCGCTCTAGATTTCAGTGCAATTTATCTCTTCAAATGTAGCACCTGAAGT
CAGCCCCATACGATATAAGTTGTAATTCTCATGTTAGTCATGCCCCGCGCCCACCGGAAGGAGCTGACTG
GGTTGAAGGCTCTCAAGGGCATCGGTCGAGATCCCGGTGCCTAATGAGTGAGCTAACTTACATTAATTGC
GTTGCGCTAATACGACTCACTATAGGGAGACCACAACGGTTTCCCTCCGGCTCCGGAAATAATTTTGTTT
AACTTTAAGAAGGAGACTGGATCCGAATCTAGAGCCTGCAGTCTCGACAAGCTTGTCGAGAAGTACTAGA
GGATGTACAACGCGTGCGCGCTGATCCGGCTGCTAACAAAGCCCGAAAGGAAGCTGAGTTGGCTGCTGCC
ACCGCTGAGCAATAACTAGCATAACCCCTTGGGGCCTCTAAACGGGTCTTGAGGGGTTTTTTGCTGAAAC
CTCAGGCATTTGAGAAGCACACGGTCACACTGCTTCCGGTAGTCAATAAACCGGTAAACCAGCAATAGAC
ATAAGCGGCTATTTAACGACCCTGCCCTGAACCGACGACCGGGTCATCGTGGCCGGATCTTGCGGCCCCT
CGGCTTGAACGAATTGTTAGACATTATTTGCCGACTACCTTGGTGATCTCGCCTTTCACGTAGTGGACAA
ATTCTTCCAACTGATCTGCGCGCGAGGCCAAGCGATCTTCTTCTTGTCCAAGATAAGCCTGTCTAGCTTC
AAGTATGACGGGCTGATACTGGGCCGGCAGGCGCTCCATTGCCCAGTCGGCAGCGACATCCTTCGGCGCG
ATTTTGCCGGTTACTGCGCTGTACCAAATGCGGGACAACGTAAGCACTACATTTCGCTCATCGCCAGCCC
AGTCGGGCGGCGAGTTCCATAGCGTTAAGGTTTCATTTAGCGCCTCAAATAGATCCTGTTCAGGAACCGG
ATCAAAGAGTTCCTCCGCCGCTGGACCTACCAAGGCAACGCTATGTTCTCTTGCTTTTGTCAGCAAGATA
GCCAGATCAATGTCGATCGTGGCTGGCTCGAAGATACCTGCAAGAATGTCATTGCGCTGCCATTCTCCAA
ATTGCAGTTCGCGCTTAGCTGGATAACGCCACGGAATGATGTCGTCGTGCACAACAATGGTGACTTCTAC
AGCGCGGAGAATCTCGCTCTCTCCAGGGGAAGCCGAAGTTTCCAAAAGGTCGTTGATCAAAGCTCGCCGC
GTTGTTTCATCAAGCCTTACGGTCACCGTAACCAGCAAATCAATATCACTGTGTGGCTTCAGGCCGCCAT
CCACTGCGGAGCCGTACAAATGTACGGCCAGCAACGTCGGTTCGAGATGGCGCTCGATGACGCCAACTAC
CTCTGATAGTTGAGTCGATACTTCGGCGATCACCGCTTCCCTCATACTCTTCCTTTTTCAATATTATTGA
AGCATTTATCAGGGTTATTGTCTCATGAGCGGATACATATTTGAATGTATTTAGAAAAATAAACAAATAG
CTAGCTCACTCGGTCGCTACGCTCCGGGCGTGAGACTGCGGCGGGCGCTGCGGACACATACAAAGTTACC
CACAGATTCCGTGGATAAGCAGGGGACTAACATGTGAGGCAAAACAGCAGGGCCGCGCCGGTGGCGTTTT
TCCATAGGCTCCGCCCTCCTGCCAGAGTTCACATAAACAGACGCTTTTCCGGTGCATCTGTGGGAGCCGT
GAGGCTCAACCATGAATCTGACAGTACGGGCGAAACCCGACAGGACTTAAAGATCCCCACCGTTTCCGGC
GGGTCG
Features (pLannotate 1.2.2; 9 found; start..end, strand, type, name):
    595..659     -  CDS            TcR (fragment): tetracycline efflux protein; tet; confers resistance to tetracycline
    674..695     -  protein_bind   CAP binding site: CAP binding activates transcription in the presence of cAMP. E. coli catabolite activator protein
    708..726     +  promoter       T7 promoter: promoter for bacteriophage T7 RNA polymerase
    764..786     +  RBS            RBS: efficient ribosome binding site from bacteriophage T7 gene 10 (Olins and Rangwala, 1989)
    869..918     +  CDS            SET1 (fragment): solubility-enhancement tag derived from T7 phage gene 10B
    926..973     +  terminator     T7 terminator: transcription terminator for bacteriophage T7 RNA polymerase
   1144..1935    -  CDS            SmR: aminoglycoside adenylyltransferase (Murphy, 1985); aadA; confers resistance to spectinomycin and streptomycin
   1936..2027    -  promoter       AmpR promoter: bla
   2075..498     -  rep_origin     CloDF13 ori (across the origin): Plasmids containing the CloDF13 (CDF) origin of replication can be propagated in E. coli cells that contain additional plasmids with compatible origins.
