[The description below was written by a language model from this plasmid's Addgene catalogue record and pLannotate feature annotations shown in this document.]
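Description:
25 pCOLI_S_NoTag is an empty bacterial expression backbone of about 2.3 kb, derived from pCDF and belonging to the InteBac suite of integrated bacterial and baculovirus expression vectors. It replicates in E. coli from the CloDF13 (CDF) origin, which is compatible with other common plasmid origins, so it can be maintained alongside additional plasmids in the same cell for co-expression. Selection relies on the aadA aminoglycoside adenylyltransferase gene (SmR), here driven by the bla (AmpR) promoter, which confers resistance to spectinomycin and streptomycin. The copy number is recorded as unknown.

The expression cassette is compact: a T7 promoter, the efficient ribosome binding site from phage T7 gene 10, a custom multiple cloning site added for compatibility across the InteBac system, and a T7 terminator. Transcription therefore depends on a host that supplies T7 RNA polymerase. No lac operator or lacI gene appears in the feature tables. As the name indicates, the vector adds no affinity or solubility tag, so an open reading frame inserted by Gibson assembly would be produced as untagged protein. The short annotated matches to a T7 gene 10B–derived SET1 tag, a tetracycline resistance gene and a CAP binding site are fragments only, and are most likely residual backbone or T7-derived flanking sequence rather than functional elements.

The depositor and repository-sequenced records differ by a single nucleotide in length and carry identical annotations. The record notes that some bases in the CloDF13 origin could not be resolved by sequencing, with no apparent effect on propagation.
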