Addgene plasmid #160261: 25 pCOLI_S_NoTag
Purpose: (Empty Backbone) Untagged Spec resistant bacterial expression vector
Depositing lab: John Weir. Depositing organization: Friedrich Miescher Laboratory. Publication: InteBac - An integrated bacterial and baculovirus expression vector suite. Altmannova V, Blaha A, Astrinidis S, Reichle H, Weir JR. Protein Sci. 2020 Sep 21. doi: 10.1002/pro.3957. PubMed 32955754.
Backbone
  Vector backbone: pCDF
  Modifications to backbone: Custom MCS added to the vector for full compatibility within the InteBac system.
  Vector type: Bacterial Expression
  Promoter: T7
Growth in bacteria
  Bacterial resistance: Spectinomycin and Streptomycin, 50 & 50 μg/mL
  Growth temperature: 37°C
  Growth strain: DH5alpha
  Copy number: Unknown
Gene/Insert
  Cloning method: Gibson Cloning
  Sequencing primers: 5′ T7_fwd; 3′ T7_rev
Terms and licenses: Academic/Nonprofit Terms; Industry Terms: Not Available to Industry
Depositor comments: Addgene NGS was unable to completely resolve all bases in the CloDF13 Origin. The plasmid has been successfully propagated at Addgene and these ambiguous bases do not appear to have a functional impact on the plasmid
How to cite: 25 pCOLI_S_NoTag was a gift from John Weir (Addgene plasmid # 160261 ; http://n2t.net/addgene:160261 ; RRID:Addgene_160261)
